>Addgene plasmid #28268 | NADK | depositor partial sequence | sequence record 13387 | Author sequence
CCATGCCCGGTGACCACTTTTGGACCAAAGGCCTGTGTGCTGCAGAACCCCCAGACCATCATGCACATTC
AGGACCCCGCGAGCCAGCGGCTGACGTGGAACAAGTCCCCAAAGAGCGTCCTTGTCATCAAGAAGATGAG
AGATGCCAGCCTACTGCAGCCGTTCAAGGAGCTCTGCACGCACCTCATGGAGGAGAACATGATCGTGTAT
GTGGAAAAGAAAGTGCTAGAAGACCCTGCCATCGCCAGCGATGAAAGCTTTGGGGCAGTGAAGAAGAAAT
TCTGTACCTTTCGAGAAGATTATGATGACATTTCCAATCAGATAGACTTCATCATCTGCCTGGGGGGAGA
CGGGACGCTGCTGTACGCTTCCTCGCTTTTCCAGGGCAGCGTCCCTCCGGTCATGGCCTTCCACCTGGGC
TCCCTGGGCTTCCTGACCCCATTCAGCTTTGAGAACTTTCAGTCCCAAGTTACTCAGGTGATAGAGGGGA
ACGCAGCTGTTGTTCTCCGGAGTCGGCTGAAGGTCAGGGTGGTGAAGGAGCTCCGGGGGAAGAAGACGGC
CGTGCACAATGGGCTGGGTGAGAAAGGCTCGCAGGCTGCAGGCCTGGACATGGATGTCGGGAAGCAGGCC
ATGCAGTACCAGGTCCTGAATGAGGTGGTGATTGACAGAGGCCCCTCCTCCTACCTGTCCAATGTGGATG
TCTACCTGGACGGACACCTCATCACCACGGTGCAGGGCGACGGAGTGATCGTGTCCACCCCGACGGGCAG
CACGGCGTATGCGGCCGCGGCCGGGGCCTCCATGATCCACCCCAACGTGCCGGCCATCATGATCACGCCC
ATCTGCCCCCACTCGCTGTCCTTCCGGCCCATCGTGGTCCCCGCAGGGGTCGAGCTGAAGATCATGCTGT
CACCTGAAGCAAGGAACACAGCATGGGTGTCCTTTGATGGACGGAAGAGACAAGAGATCCGCCATGGAGA
CAGCATCAGCATCACTACCTCATGCTACCCGCTCCCCTCCATCTGTGTGCGGGACCCCGTGAGCGACTGG
TTTGAGAGCCTCGCCCAGTGCCTG
