>Addgene plasmid #28268 | NADK | addgene partial sequence | sequence record 34614 | 28268 with T7
AATATTTTGTTTACCTTAAGAAGGAGATATACTATGCCATGCCCGGTGACCACTTTTGGACCAAAGGCCT
GTGTGCTGCAGAACCCCCAGACCATCATGCACATTCAGGACCCCGCGAGCCAGCGGCTGACGTGGAACAA
GTCCCCAAAGAGCGTCCTTGTCATCAAGAAGATGAGAGATGCCAGCCTACTGCAGCCGTTCAAGGAGCTC
TGCACGCACCTCATGGAGGAGAACATGATCGTGTATGTGGAAAAGAAAGTGCTAGAAGACCCTGCCATCG
CCAGCGATGAAAGCTTTGGGGCAGTGAAGAAGAAATTCTGTACCTTTCGAGAAGATTATGATGACATTTC
CAATCAGATAGACTTCATCATCTGCCTGGGGGGAGACGGGACGCTGCTGTACGCTTCCTCGCTTTTCCAG
GGCAGCGTCCCTCCGGTCATGGCCTTCCACCTGGGCTCCCTGGGCTTCCTGACCCCATTCAGCTTTGAGA
ACTTTCAGTCCCAAGTTACTCAGGTGATAGAGGGGAACGCAGCTGTTGTTCTCCGGAGTCGGCTGAAGGT
CAGGGTGGTGAAGGAGCTCCGGGGGAAGAAGACGGCCGTGCACAATGGGCTGGGTGAGAAAGGCTCGCAG
GCTGCAGGCCTGGACATGGATGTCGGGAAGCAGGCCATGCAGTACCAGGTCCTGAATGAGGTGGTGATTG
ACAGAGGCCCCTCCTCCTACCTGTCCAATGTGGATGTCTACCTGGACGGACACCTCATCACCACGGTGCA
GGGCGACGGAGTGATCGTGTCCACCCCGACGGGCAGCACGGCGTATGCGGCCGCGGCCGGGGCCTCCATG
ATCCACCCCAACGTGCCGGCCATCATGATCACGCCCATCTGCCCCCACTCGCTGTCCT
