>Addgene plasmid #28268 | NADK | addgene partial sequence | sequence record 34615 | 28268 with T7-term
ATACTCTTTGGGCTTTGTAGCAGCCGGATCTCAGTGGTGGTGGTGGTGGTGCTCGAGTGCGGCCGCAAGC
TTGTCGACGGAGCTCGAATTCGGATCCTCAATGGTGGTGATGATGGTGCAGGCACTGGGCGAGGCTCTCA
AACCAGTCGCTCACGGGGTCCCGCACACAGATGGAGGGGAGCGGGTAGCATGAGGTAGTGATGCTGATGC
TGTCTCCATGGCGGATCTCTTGTCTCTTCCGTCCATCAAAGGACACCCATGCTGTGTTCCTTGCTTCAGG
TGACAGCATGATCTTCAGCTCGACCCCTGCGGGGACCACGATGGGCCGGAAGGACAGCGAGTGGGGGCAG
ATGGGCGTGATCATGATGGCCGGCACGTTGGGGTGGATCATGGAGGCCCCGGCCGCGGCCGCATACGCCG
TGCTGCCCGTCGGGGTGGACACGATCACTCCGTCGCCCTGCACCGTGGTGATGAGGTGTCCGTCCAGGTA
GACATCCACATTGGACAGGTAGGAGGAGGGGCCTCTGTCAATCACCACCTCATTCAGGACCTGGTACTGC
ATGGCCTGCTTCCCGACATCCATGTCCAGGCCTGCAGCCTGCGAGCCTTTCTCACCCAGCCCATTGTGCA
CGGCCGTCTTCTTCCCCCGGAGCTCCTTCACCACCCTGACCTTCAGCCGACTCCGGAGAACAACAGCTGC
GTTCCCCTCTATCACCTGAGTAACTTGGGACTGAAAGTTCTCAAAGCTGAATGGGGTCAGGAAGCCCAGG
GAGCCCAGGTGGAAGGCCATGACCGGAGGGACGCTGCCCTGGAAAAGCGAGGAAGCGTACAGCAGCGTCC
CGTCTCCCCCCAGGCA
