[The description below was written by a language model from this plasmid's Addgene catalogue record.]
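Description:
NADK is a bacterial expression plasmid built on the pNIC-CH backbone from the Structural Genomics Consortium, carrying a truncated fragment of human NAD kinase. The insert is about 1.07 kb and encodes residues 68–426 of the protein rather than the full-length enzyme, a domain boundary typical of constructs designed for recombinant protein production and crystallography. The fragment was introduced by ligation-independent cloning, so the original cloning sites were destroyed in the process. The backbone places a histidine tag at the C terminus of the expressed protein, allowing purification by immobilised metal affinity chromatography.

The plasmid is selected with kanamycin and is recorded as low copy, with propagation in a standard E. coli cloning strain. The record does not explicitly name the promoter or the origin of replication, and no feature table is provided. However, the listed sequencing primers are T7 and T7-terminator, which suggests that the insert lies between a T7 promoter and T7 terminator and would be expressed in an E. coli host supplying T7 RNA polymerase. The backbone is listed at roughly 7.2 kb without insert, although LIC vectors of this kind often lose a stuffer segment on cloning, so the final plasmid size cannot be inferred from the record.

NAD kinase phosphorylates NAD to generate NADP. The depositor's comments link this construct to a deposited crystal structure of the human enzyme, indicating that its main use is producing the His-tagged NADK fragment in bacteria for structural and biochemical studies.
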