Addgene plasmid #28268: NADK
Depositing lab: Cheryl Arrowsmith. Depositing organization: University of Toronto.
Backbone
  Vector backbone: pNIC-CH (Addgene plasmid 26117)
  Backbone manufacturer: SGC
  Backbone size w/o insert (bp): 7218
  Vector type: Bacterial Expression
Growth in bacteria
  Bacterial resistance: Kanamycin, 50 μg/mL
  Growth temperature: 37°C
  Growth strain: DH5alpha
  Copy number: Low Copy
Gene/Insert
  Gene/Insert name: NADK:HPC0AC-F12:C216828 (alt names: PDB: 3PFN; NAD kinase)
  Species: H. sapiens (human)
  Insert size (bp): 1074
  Mutation: contains residues 68-426.
  Entrez Gene: NADK (a.k.a. RP1-283E3.6, dJ283E3.1)
  Tag / fusion protein: His (C terminal on backbone)
  Cloning method: Restriction Enzyme; 5′ cloning site Ligation-Independent cloning (destroyed during cloning); 3′ cloning site Ligation-Independent cloning (destroyed during cloning)
  Sequencing primers: 5′ T7; 3′ T7-term
Terms and licenses: Academic/Nonprofit Terms; Industry Terms: Not Available to Industry
Depositor comments: PDB: 3PFN. http://www.thesgc.org/structures/3PFN/
How to cite: NADK was a gift from Cheryl Arrowsmith (Addgene plasmid # 28268 ; http://n2t.net/addgene:28268 ; RRID:Addgene_28268)
